>Addgene plasmid #123074 | pDONR223 LC3B G120 | addgene full sequence | sequence record 244489 | Addgene NGS Result
TTCTTTCCTGCGTTATCCCCTGATTCTGTGGATAACCGTATTACCGCCTTTGAGTGAGCTGATACCGCTC
GCCGCAGCCGAACGACCGAGCGCAGCGAGTCAGTGAGCGAGGAAGCGGAAGAGCGCCCAATACGCAAACC
GCCTCTCCCCGCGCGTTGGCCGATTCATTAATGCAGCTGGCACGACAGGTTTCCCGACTGGAAAGCGGGC
AGTGAGCGCAACGCAATTAATACGCGTACCGCTAGCCAGGAAGAGTTTGTAGAAACGCAAAAAGGCCATC
CGTCAGGATGGCCTTCTGCTTAGTTTGATGCCTGGCAGTTTATGGCGGGCGTCCTGCCCGCCACCCTCCG
GGCCGTTGCTTCACAACGTTCAAATCCGCTCCCGGCGGATTTGTCCTACTCAGGAGAGCGTTCACCGACA
AACAACAGATAAAACGAAAGGCCCAGTCTTCCGACTGAGCCTTTCGTTTTATTTGATGCCTGGCAGTTCC
CTACTCTCGCGTTAACGCTAGCATGGATGTTTTCCCAGTCACGACGTTGTAAAACGACGGCCAGTCTTAA
GCTCGGGCCCCAAATAATGATTTTATTTTGACTGATAGTGACCTGTTCGTTGCAACAAATTGATGAGCAA
TGCTTTTTTATAATGCCAACTTTGTACAAAAAAGCAGGCTTAATGCCGTCGGAGAAGACCTTCAAGCAGC
GGCGCACCTTCGAACAAAGAGTAGAAGATGTCCGACTTATTCGAGAGCAGCATCCAACCAAAATCCCGGT
GATAATAGAACGATACAAGGGTGAGAAGCAGCTTCCTGTTCTGGATAAAACAAAGTTCCTTGTACCTGAC
CATGTCAACATGAGTGAGCTCATCAAGATAATTAGAAGGCGCTTACAGCTCAATGCTAATCAGGCCTTCT
TCCTGTTGGTGAACGGACACAGCATGGTCAGCGTCTCCACACCAATCTCAGAGGTGTATGAGAGTGAGAA
AGATGAAGATGGATTCCTGTACATGGTCTATGCCTCCCAGGAGACGTTCGGGTAATACCCAGCTTTCTTG
TACAAAGTTGGCATTATAAGAAAGCATTGCTTATCAATTTGTTGCAACGAACAGGTCACTATCAGTCAAA
ATAAAATCATTATTTGCCATCCAGCTGATATCCCCTATAGTGAGTCGTATTACATGGTCATAGCTGTTTC
CTGGCAGCTCTGGCCCGTGTCTCAAAATCTCTGATGTTACATTGCACAAGATAAAAATATATCATCATGC
CTCCTCTAGACCAGCCAGGACAGAAATGCCTCGACTTCGCTGCTACCCAAGGTTGCCGGGTGACGCACAC
CGTGGAAACGGATGAAGGCACGAACCCAGTGGACATAAGCCTGTTCGGTTCGTAAGCTGTAATGCAAGTA
GCGTATGCGCTCACGCAACTGGTCCAGAACCTTGACCGAACGCAGCGGTGGTAACGGCGCAGTGGCGGTT
TTCATGGCTTGTTATGACTGTTTTTTTGGGGTACAGTCTATGCCTCGGGCATCCAAGCAGCAAGCGCGTT
ACGCCGTGGGTCGATGTTTGATGTTATGGAGCAGCAACGATGTTACGCAGCAGGGCAGTCGCCCTAAAAC
AAAGTTAAACATTATGAGGGAAGCGGTGATCGCCGAAGTATCGACTCAACTATCAGAGGTAGTTGGCGTC
ATCGAGCGCCATCTCGAACCGACGTTGCTGGCCGTACATTTGTACGGCTCCGCAGTGGATGGCGGCCTGA
AGCCACACAGTGATATTGATTTGCTGGTTACGGTGACCGTAAGGCTTGATGAAACAACGCGGCGAGCTTT
GATCAACGACCTTTTGGAAACTTCGGCTTCCCCTGGAGAGAGCGAGATTCTCCGCGCTGTAGAAGTCACC
ATTGTTGTGCACGACGACATCATTCCGTGGCGTTATCCAGCTAAGCGCGAACTGCAATTTGGAGAATGGC
AGCGCAATGACATTCTTGCAGGTATCTTCGAGCCAGCCACGATCGACATTGATCTGGCTATCTTGCTGAC
AAAAGCAAGAGAACATAGCGTTGCCTTGGTAGGTCCAGCGGCGGAGGAACTCTTTGATCCGGTTCCTGAA
CAGGATCTATTTGAGGCGCTAAATGAAACCTTAACGCTATGGAACTCGCCGCCCGACTGGGCTGGCGATG
AGCGAAATGTAGTGCTTACGTTGTCCCGCATTTGGTACAGCGCAGTAACCGGCAAAATCGCGCCGAAGGA
TGTCGCTGCCGACTGGGCAATGGAGCGCCTGCCGGCCCAGTATCAGCCCGTCATACTTGAAGCTAGACAG
GCTTATCTTGGACAAGAAGAAGATCGCTTGGCCTCGCGCGCAGATCAGTTGGAAGAATTTGTCCACTACG
TGAAAGGCGAGATCACCAAGGTAGTCGGCAAATAACCCTCGAGCCACCCATGACCAAAATCCCTTAACGT
GAGTTACGCGTCGTTCCACTGAGCGTCAGACCCCGTAGAAAAGATCAAAGGATCTTCTTGAGATCCTTTT
TTTCTGCGCGTAATCTGCTGCTTGCAAACAAAAAAACCACCGCTACCAGCGGTGGTTTGTTTGCCGGATC
AAGAGCTACCAACTCTTTTTCCGAAGGTAACTGGCTTCAGCAGAGCGCAGATACCAAATACTGTTCTTCT
AGTGTAGCCGTAGTTAGGCCACCACTTCAAGAACTCTGTAGCACCGCCTACATACCTCGCTCTGCTAATC
CTGTTACCAGTGGCTGCTGCCAGTGGCGATAAGTCGTGTCTTACCGGGTTGGACTCAAGACGATAGTTAC
CGGATAAGGCGCAGCGGTCGGGCTGAACGGGGGGTTCGTGCACACAGCCCAGCTTGGAGCGAACGACCTA
CACCGAACTGAGATACCTACAGCGTGAGCTATGAGAAAGCGCCACGCTTCCCGAAGGGAGAAAGGCGGAC
AGGTATCCGGTAAGCGGCAGGGTCGGAACAGGAGAGCGCACGAGGGAGCTTCCAGGGGGAAACGCCTGGT
ATCTTTATAGTCCTGTCGGGTTTCGCCACCTCTGACTTGAGCGTCGATTTTTGTGATGCTCGTCAGGGGG
GCGGAGCCTATGGAAAAACGCCAGCAACGCGGCCTTTTTACGGTTCCTGGCCTTTTGCTGGCCTTTTGCT
CACATG
Features (pLannotate 1.2.2; 13 found; start..end, strand, type, name):
      1..121     +  rep_origin     RSF ori (fragment): Plasmids containing the RSF 1030 origin of replication can be propagated in E. coli cells that contain additional plasmids with compatible origins.
    123..215     +  CDS            lacI (fragment): lac repressor; lacI; The lac repressor binds to the lac operator to inhibit transcription in E. coli. This inhibition can be relieved by adding lactose or isopropyl-β-D-thiogalactopyranoside (IPTG).
    270..297     -  terminator     rrnB T2 terminator: transcription terminator T2 from the E. coli rrnB gene
    429..472     +  terminator     rrnB T1 terminator: Escherichia coli rrnB; transcription terminator T1 from the E. coli rrnB gene
    519..555     -  CDS            lacZα (fragment): LacZα fragment of β-galactosidase; lacZ fragment
    571..670     +  protein_bind   attL1: mutant version of attL; recombination site for the Gateway® LR reaction LR Clonase™
    673..1032    +  CDS            LC3B: human LC3 protein; MAP1LC3B; Atg8 family member found on autophagosomes
   1037..1136    -  protein_bind   attL2: mutant version of attL; recombination site for the Gateway® LR reaction LR Clonase™
   1154..1172    -  promoter       T7 promoter: promoter for bacteriophage T7 RNA polymerase
   1362..1385    +  promoter       Pc promoter (fragment): intI1 (promoter lies within the coding sequence); class 1 integron promoter
   1561..1617    +  CDS            GmR (fragment): gentamycin acetyltransferase; aacC1; confers resistance to gentamycin
   1624..2415    +  CDS            SmR: aminoglycoside adenylyltransferase (Murphy, 1985); aadA; confers resistance to spectinomycin and streptomycin
   2508..3096    +  rep_origin     ori: high-copy-number ColE1/pMB1/pBR322/pUC origin of replication
