[The description below was written by a language model from this plasmid's Addgene catalogue record and pLannotate feature annotations shown in this document.]
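Description:
pDONR223 LC3B G120 is a Gateway entry clone built on the pDONR223 backbone, carrying a truncated open reading frame for human MAP1LC3B (microtubule-associated proteins 1A/1B light chain 3B, an Atg8-family protein found on autophagosomes). The plasmid totals 3,156 bp and is maintained in E. coli at high copy through a ColE1/pUC-type origin. Selection relies on the aadA (SmR) aminoglycoside adenylyltransferase gene, which confers spectinomycin resistance. The automated annotation also reports short fragments resembling an RSF origin, lacI, lacZα, a gentamicin resistance gene and a class 1 integron Pc promoter. These are partial matches within the backbone rather than complete functional elements. rrnB T1 and T2 terminators lie upstream of the cloning region, where they insulate the insert from read-through transcription.

The 363 bp insert lies between attL1 and attL2 sites, so the coding sequence can be moved by an LR recombination reaction into any compatible destination vector. The entry clone itself has no promoter positioned to express the insert in mammalian cells. A T7 promoter sits just outside attL2, and M13 primer sites flank the cassette for sequencing. The insert lacks amino acids 121–125 and has a stop codon placed directly after glycine 120. In general terms, this mimics the form of LC3B produced when ATG4 proteases remove the C-terminal residues to expose the glycine used for lipid conjugation. The encoded protein should therefore not need that priming cleavage. This fits the associated study of ATG4 isoform redundancy in LC3/GABARAP processing, where such a construct serves as a source for expression vectors encoding pre-processed LC3B.
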