Addgene plasmid #123074: pDONR223 LC3B G120
Purpose: Gateway entry clone encoding human MAP1LC3B G120
Depositing lab: Robin Ketteler. Depositing organization: University College London. Publication: Redundancy of human ATG4 protease isoforms in autophagy and LC3/GABARAP processing revealed in cells. Agrotis A, Pengo N, Burden JJ, Ketteler R. Autophagy. 2019 Jan 21. doi: 10.1080/15548627.2019.1569925. PubMed 30661429.
Backbone
  Vector backbone: pDONR223
  Backbone size w/o insert (bp): 2793
  Total vector size (bp): 3156
  Vector type: Gateway Entry Vector / Entry clone
Growth in bacteria
  Bacterial resistance: Spectinomycin, 50 μg/mL
  Growth temperature: 37°C
  Growth strain: DH5alpha
  Copy number: High Copy
Gene/Insert
  Gene/Insert name: Microtubule-associated proteins 1A/1B light chain 3B
  Species: H. sapiens (human)
  Insert size (bp): 363
  Mutation: Deleted amino acids 121-125. Stop codon after G120.
  GenBank ID: NM_022818.4
  Entrez Gene: MAP1LC3B (a.k.a. ATG8F, LC3B, MAP1A/1BLC3, MAP1LC3B-a)
  Cloning method: Gateway Cloning
  Sequencing primers: 5′ M13 F; 3′ M13 R
Terms and licenses: Academic/Nonprofit Terms; Industry Terms: Not Available to Industry
How to cite: pDONR223 LC3B G120 was a gift from Robin Ketteler (Addgene plasmid # 123074 ; http://n2t.net/addgene:123074 ; RRID:Addgene_123074)
